LOCUS       Exported 1041 bp ds-DNA linear SYN 23-MAY-2021
DEFINITION  Localization: GalT Targeting Sequence, Excitation: 433, Emission:
            475.
ACCESSION   .
VERSION     .
KEYWORDS    mCerulean3-Golgi-7
SOURCE      synthetic DNA construct
  ORGANISM  synthetic DNA construct
REFERENCE   1 (bases 1 to 1041)
  AUTHORS   Markwardt ML, Kremers GJ, Kraft CA, Ray K, Cranfill PJ, Wilson KA,
            Day RN, Wachter RM, Davidson MW, Rizzo MA
  TITLE     An improved cerulean fluorescent protein with enhanced brightness
            and reduced reversible photoswitching.
  JOURNAL   PLoS One. 2011 . 6(3):e17896.
  PUBMED    21479270
REFERENCE   2 (bases 1 to 1041)
  AUTHORS   .
  TITLE     Direct Submission
  JOURNAL   Exported May 23, 2021 from SnapGene Server 1.1.58
            http://www.snapgene.com
FEATURES             Location/Qualifiers
     source          1..1041
                     /organism="synthetic DNA construct"
                     /mol_type="other DNA"
     regulatory      279..288
                     /regulatory_class="other"
                     /note="vertebrate consensus sequence for strong initiation
                     of translation (Kozak, 1987)"
     primer_bind     complement(330..351)
                     /label=EGFP-N
                     /note="EGFP, reverse primer"
     primer_bind     complement(591..610)
                     /label=EXFP-R
                     /note="For distinguishing EGFP variants, reverse primer"
     primer_bind     938..959
                     /label=EGFP-C
                     /note="EGFP, forward primer"
ORIGIN
        1 acgtcagatc cgctagcatg aggcttcggg agccgctcct gagcggcagc gccgcgatgc
       61 caggcgcgtc cctacagcgg gcctgccgcc tgctcgtggc cgtctgcgct ctgcaccttg
      121 gcgtcaccct cgtttactac ctggctggcc gcgacctgag ccgcctgccc caactggtcg
      181 gagtctccac accgctgcag ggcggctcga acagtgccgc cgccatcggg cagtcctccg
      241 gggagctccg gaccggaggg gccaaggatc caccggtcgc caccatggtg agcaagggcg
      301 aggagctgtt caccggggtg gtgcccatcc tggtcgagct ggacggcgac gtaaacggcc
      361 acaagttcag cgtgtccggc gagggcgagg gcgatgccac ctacggcaag ctgaccctga
      421 agttcatctg caccaccggc aagctgcccg tgccctggcc caccctcgtg accaccctga
      481 gctggggcgt gcagtgcttc gcccgctacc ccgaccacat gaagcagcac gacttcttca
      541 agtccgccat gcccgaaggc tacgtccagg agcgcaccat cttcttcaag gacgacggca
      601 actacaagac ccgcgccgag gtgaagttcg agggcgacac cctggtgaac cgcatcgagc
      661 tgaagggcat cgacttcaag gaggacggca acatcctggg gcacaagctg gagtacaacg
      721 ccatccacgg caacgtctat atcaccgccg acaagcagaa gaacggcatc aaggccaact
      781 tcggcctcaa ctgcaacatc gaggacggca gcgtgcagct cgccgaccac taccagcaga
      841 acacccccat cggcgacggc cccgtgctgc tgcccgacaa ccactacctg agcacccagt
      901 ccaagctgag caaagacccc aacgagaagc gcgatcacat ggtcctgctg gagttcgtga
      961 ccgccgccgg gatcactctc ggcatggacg agctgtacaa gtaaagcggc cgcgactcta
     1021 gatcataatc agccataccc a
//
