LOCUS       Exported 824 bp ds-DNA linear SYN 23-MAY-2021
DEFINITION  Localization: GalT Targeting Sequence, Excitation: 433, Emission:
            475.
ACCESSION   .
VERSION     .
KEYWORDS    mCerulean3-Golgi-7
SOURCE      synthetic DNA construct
  ORGANISM  synthetic DNA construct
REFERENCE   1 (bases 1 to 824)
  AUTHORS   Markwardt ML, Kremers GJ, Kraft CA, Ray K, Cranfill PJ, Wilson KA,
            Day RN, Wachter RM, Davidson MW, Rizzo MA
  TITLE     An improved cerulean fluorescent protein with enhanced brightness
            and reduced reversible photoswitching.
  JOURNAL   PLoS One. 2011 . 6(3):e17896.
  PUBMED    21479270
REFERENCE   2 (bases 1 to 824)
  AUTHORS   .
  TITLE     Direct Submission
  JOURNAL   Exported May 23, 2021 from SnapGene Server 1.1.58
            http://www.snapgene.com
FEATURES             Location/Qualifiers
     source          1..824
                     /organism="synthetic DNA construct"
                     /mol_type="other DNA"
     regulatory      260..269
                     /regulatory_class="other"
                     /note="vertebrate consensus sequence for strong initiation
                     of translation (Kozak, 1987)"
     primer_bind     complement(311..332)
                     /label=EGFP-N
                     /note="EGFP, reverse primer"
     primer_bind     complement(572..591)
                     /label=EXFP-R
                     /note="For distinguishing EGFP variants, reverse primer"
ORIGIN
        1 gaggcttcgg gagccgctcc tgagcggcag cgccgcgatg ccaggcgcgt ccctacagcg
       61 ggcctgccgc ctgctcgtgg ccgtctgcgc tctgcacctt ggcgtcaccc tcgtttacta
      121 cctggctggc cgcgacctga gccgcctgcc ccaactggtc ggagtctcca caccgctgca
      181 gggcggctcg aacagtgccg ccgccatcgg gcagtcctcc ggggagctcc ggaccggagg
      241 ggccaaggat ccaccggtcg ccaccatggt gagcaagggc gaggagctgt tcaccggggt
      301 ggtgcccatc ctggtcgagc tggacggcga cgtaaacggc cacaagttca gcgtgtccgg
      361 cgagggcgag ggcgatgcca cctacggcaa gctgaccctg aagttcatct gcaccaccgg
      421 caagctgccc gtgccctggc ccaccctcgt gaccaccctg agctggggcg tgcagtgctt
      481 cgcccgctac cccgaccaca tgaagcagca cgacttcttc aagtccgcca tgcccgaagg
      541 ctacgtccag gagcgcacca tcttcttcaa ggacgacggc aactacaaga cccgcgccga
      601 ggtgaagttc gagggcgaca ccctggtgaa ccgcatcgag ctgaagggca tcgacttcaa
      661 ggaggacggc aacatcctgg ggcacaagct ggagtacaac gccatccacg gcaacgtcta
      721 tatcaccgcc gacaagcaga agaacggcat caaggccaac ttcggcctca actgcaacat
      781 cgaggacggc agcgtgcagc tcgccgacca ctaccagcag aaca
//
