[The description below was written by a language model from this plasmid's Addgene catalogue record and the feature table of its GenBank file.]
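Description:
mCerulean3-Golgi-7 is a mammalian expression plasmid that produces a cyan fluorescent marker for the Golgi apparatus. It is built on an mCerulean3 backbone of about 4.75 kb (without insert). It is maintained in E. coli as a high-copy plasmid under kanamycin selection and carries a neomycin resistance marker, so that transfected mammalian cells can be selected with G418. The record does not list the origin of replication or other backbone elements.

The insert encodes amino acids 1–82 of human beta-1,4-galactosyltransferase 1 (B4GALT1), the "GalT targeting sequence". This N-terminal portion of the enzyme is commonly used to retain fusion proteins in the Golgi. It is expressed from the CMV promoter, with mCerulean3 supplied by the backbone and fused to its C-terminus. The listed 3′ sequencing primer implies an SV40 polyadenylation signal downstream. mCerulean3 is an improved Cerulean variant described as having enhanced brightness and reduced reversible photoswitching, with recorded excitation and emission at 433 and 475 nm.

The two sequence records held for this plasmid are partial reads of 1041 and 824 bp, not the full construct. They annotate only a Kozak consensus for translation initiation and binding sites for standard EGFP-family sequencing primers. These features are consistent with coverage of the fluorescent protein coding region, but they do not annotate the promoter, the targeting sequence or the resistance cassettes. The construct is typically used to label the Golgi in live or fixed mammalian cells for fluorescence imaging, including multicolour work where a cyan channel is needed.
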