Addgene plasmid #55420: mCerulean3-Golgi-7
Purpose: Localization: GalT Targeting Sequence, Excitation: 433, Emission: 475
Depositing lab: Michael Davidson. Depositing organization: Florida State University, Tallahassee. Publication: An improved cerulean fluorescent protein with enhanced brightness and reduced reversible photoswitching. Markwardt ML, Kremers GJ, Kraft CA, Ray K, Cranfill PJ, Wilson KA, Day RN, Wachter RM, Davidson MW, Rizzo MA. PLoS One. 2011 . 6(3):e17896. 10.1371/journal.pone.0017896 PubMed 21479270.
Backbone
  Vector backbone: mCerulean3
  Backbone size w/o insert (bp): 4750
  Vector type: Mammalian Expression
  Selectable markers: Neomycin (select with G418)
Growth in bacteria
  Bacterial resistance: Kanamycin, 50 μg/mL
  Growth temperature: 37°C
  Growth strain: DH5alpha
  Copy number: High Copy
Gene/Insert
  Gene/Insert name: Golgi (alt name: NM_001497.3)
  Species: H. sapiens (human)
  Mutation: aa 1-82 of NM_001497.3
  Entrez Gene: B4GALT1 (a.k.a. B4GAL-T1, CDG2D, CLDLFIB, GGTB2, GT1, GTB, beta4Gal-T1)
  Promoter: CMV
  Tag / fusion protein: mCerulean3 (C terminal on backbone)
  Cloning method: Unknown
  Sequencing primers: 5′ CMV-F; 3′ SV40pA-R
Terms and licenses: Academic/Nonprofit Terms; Industry Terms: Not Available to Industry
Depositor comments: . Excitation = 433; Emission = 475
How to cite: mCerulean3-Golgi-7 was a gift from Michael Davidson (Addgene plasmid # 55420 ; http://n2t.net/addgene:55420 ; RRID:Addgene_55420)
